Addgene plasmid #140975: pcDNA5/FRT/TO-GAlphai3-RLuc8
Purpose: Encodes a G alpha subunit (GNAI3) containing RLuc8 as an optimal component of a BRET2 biosensor for studying heterotrimeric G protein dissociation
Depositing lab: Bryan Roth. Depositing organization: University of North Carolina at Chapel Hill. Publication: TRUPATH, an open-source biosensor platform for interrogating the GPCR transducerome. Olsen RHJ, DiBerto JF, English JG, Glaudin AM, Krumm BE, Slocum ST, Che T, Gavin AC, McCorvy JD, Roth BL, Strachan RT. Nat Chem Biol. 2020 May 4. pii: 10.1038/s41589-020-0535-8. doi: 10.1038/s41589-020-0535-8. PubMed 32367019.
Backbone
  Vector backbone: pcDNA5/FRT/TO
  Backbone manufacturer: Invitrogen
  Backbone size w/o insert (bp): 5189
  Vector type: Mammalian Expression, Luciferase
  Selectable markers: Hygromycin
Growth in bacteria
  Bacterial resistance: Ampicillin, 100 μg/mL
  Growth temperature: 37°C
  Growth strain: NEB Stable
  Copy number: High Copy
Gene/Insert
  Gene/Insert name: GAlphai3-RLuc8 (alt name: GNAI3)
  Species: H. sapiens (human)
  Insert size (bp): 2034
  Mutation: RLuc8 and flanking SGGGGS linkers have been inserted at amino acid position 99 of the alpha subunit
  Entrez Gene: GNAI3 (a.k.a. 87U6, ARCND1, ARCODS, HG1A)
  Promoter: CMV
  Cloning method: Gibson Cloning
  Sequencing primers: 5′ CGCAAATGGGCGGTAGGCGTG; 3′ TAGAAGGCACAGTCGAGG
Terms and licenses: Academic/Nonprofit Terms; Industry Terms: Not Available to Industry
Depositor comments: These plasmids were generated as part of the Illuminating the Druggable Genome (IDG) program sponsored by the NIH Common Fund. The goal of this program is to identify, gather, and distribute information and resources for proteins that currently are not well-studied yet belong to commonly drug-targeted protein families: protein kinases, non-olfactory G-protein coupled receptors (GPCRs), and ion channels. The IDG program is designed to develop fundamental research tools for understudied proteins, elucidate their function, and disseminate the IDG-related resources and data to the greater scientific community.
How to cite: pcDNA5/FRT/TO-GAlphai3-RLuc8 was a gift from Bryan Roth (Addgene plasmid # 140975 ; http://n2t.net/addgene:140975 ; RRID:Addgene_140975)
