[The description below was written by a language model from this plasmid's Addgene catalogue record and pLannotate feature annotations shown in this document.]
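Description:
pcDNA5/FRT/TO-GAlphai3-RLuc8 is a mammalian expression plasmid of about 7.2 kb built on the Invitrogen pcDNA5/FRT/TO backbone. It is propagated in E. coli through a high-copy ColE1/pUC-type origin with ampicillin selection (AmpR under its own bla promoter). A partial f1 origin and lac promoter/operator remnants are also annotated in the backbone. For mammalian cells, the vector carries a hygromycin resistance gene placed directly downstream of an FRT site and followed by an SV40 polyadenylation signal. In this backbone design, FLP-mediated recombination into a genomic FRT site in a suitable host line is what allows the hygromycin marker to be expressed, giving isogenic stable integrants. The plasmid can also simply be transfected transiently.

The payload is human GNAI3 (Gαi3) with the Renilla luciferase variant RLuc8, flanked by SGGGGS linkers, inserted internally at amino acid position 99 of the alpha subunit. The feature table reflects this as a Renilla luciferase coding sequence between two G-alpha fragments. The automated annotation labels these fragments by homology as GNAT1 and GNAZ, but they correspond to the N- and C-terminal portions of GNAI3. Expression is driven by the CMV enhancer/promoter, followed by short tet operator matches that make transcription tetracycline-regulatable in cells expressing the Tet repressor and constitutive otherwise. It is terminated by the bGH polyadenylation signal.

The fusion serves as the luminescent donor of a BRET2 biosensor from the TRUPATH platform. It reports heterotrimeric G protein dissociation on GPCR activation, which presumably appears as a change in energy transfer to an acceptor-tagged partner subunit supplied separately.
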