Features (pLannotate 1.2.2; 23 found; start..end, strand, type, name):
     28..80      -  misc_feature   bom (fragment): basis of mobility region from pBR322
    235..614     +  enhancer       CMV enhancer: human cytomegalovirus immediate early enhancer
    615..818     +  promoter       CMV promoter: human cytomegalovirus (CMV) immediate early promoter
    820..839     +  promoter       PLtetO-1 promoter (fragment): modified phage lambda PL promoter with tet operator sites (Lutz and Bujard, 1997)
    841..860     +  promoter       PLtetO-1 promoter (fragment): modified phage lambda PL promoter with tet operator sites (Lutz and Bujard, 1997)
    868..901     +  promoter       TRE3GV promoter (fragment): 3rd-generation Tet-responsive promoter that can be activated by binding of Tet-On® 3G, optimized for retroviral and lentiviral vectors
   1101..1397    +  CDS            GNAT1 (fragment): GNAT1_BOVIN - Experimental evidence at protein level: Swiss-Prot protein existence level 1. Functions as signal transducer for the rod photoreceptor RHO (PubMed:21285355, PubMed:23303210, PubMed:28655769, PubMed:8259210). Required for normal RHO-mediated light perception by the retina (By similarity). Guanine nucleotide-binding proteins (G proteins) function as transducers downstream of G protein-coupled receptors (GPCRs), such as the photoreceptor RHO. The alpha chain contains the guanine nucleotide binding site and alternates between an active, GTP-bound state and an inactive, GDP-bound stat
   1413..2345    +  CDS            hRluc: Renilla luciferase human codon-optimized
   2367..3128    +  CDS            GNAZ (fragment): GNAZ_HUMAN - Experimental evidence at protein level: Swiss-Prot protein existence level 1. Guanine nucleotide-binding proteins (G proteins) are involved as modulators or transducers in various transmembrane signaling systems. From Homo sapiens (Human).
   3181..3405    +  polyA_signal   bGH poly(A) signal: bovine growth hormone polyadenylation signal
   3409..3430    +  promoter       SV40 promoter (fragment): SV40 enhancer and early promoter
   3451..3684    +  rep_origin     f1 ori (fragment) (sequence partly withheld): f1 bacteriophage origin of replication; arrow indicates direction of (+) strand synthesis
   3689..3736    +  protein_bind   FRT: FLP-mediated recombination occurs in the 8-bp core sequence TCTAGAAA (Turan and Bode, 2011). FLP recombinase from the Saccharomyces cerevisiae 2μ plasmid
   3744..4766    +  CDS            HygR: aminoglycoside phosphotransferase from E. coli; aph(4)-Ia; confers resistance to hygromycin
   4776..4901    +  CDS            ble (fragment): BLE_KLEPN - Experimental evidence at protein level: Swiss-Prot protein existence level 1. Binding protein with a strong affinity to the bleomycin family of antibiotics. Binds to CL990; an antimitotic-antibiotic compound. From Klebsiella pneumoniae.
   4896..5017    +  polyA_signal   SV40 poly(A) signal: SV40 polyadenylation signal
   5090..5106    -  protein_bind   lac operator: The lac repressor binds to the lac operator to inhibit transcription in E. coli. This inhibition can be relieved by adding lactose or isopropyl-β-D-thiogalactopyranoside (IPTG). lac repressor encoded by lacI
   5114..5144    -  promoter       lac promoter: promoter for the E. coli lac operon
   5159..5180    -  protein_bind   CAP binding site: CAP binding activates transcription in the presence of cAMP. E. coli catabolite activator protein
   5193..5285    -  CDS            lacI (fragment): lac repressor; lacI; The lac repressor binds to the lac operator to inhibit transcription in E. coli. This inhibition can be relieved by adding lactose or isopropyl-β-D-thiogalactopyranoside (IPTG).
   5468..6056    -  rep_origin     ori: high-copy-number ColE1/pMB1/pBR322/pUC origin of replication
   6227..7087    -  CDS            AmpR: β-lactamase; bla; confers resistance to ampicillin, carbenicillin, and related antibiotics
   7088..7192    -  promoter       AmpR promoter: bla
>Addgene plasmid #140975 | pcDNA5/FRT/TO-GAlphai3-RLuc8 | addgene full sequence | sequence record 300658 | Addgene NGS Result
GACGGATCGGGAGATCTCCCGATCCCCTATGGTGCACTCTCAGTACAATCTGCTCTGATGCCGCATAGTT
AAGCCAGTATCTGCTCCCTGCTTGTGTGTTGGAGGTCGCTGAGTAGTGCGCGAGCAAAATTTAAGCTACA
ACAAGGCAAGGCTTGACCGACAATTGCATGAAGAATCTGCTTAGGGTTAGGCGTTTTGCGCTGCTTCGCG
ATGTACGGGCCAGATATACGCGTTGACATTGATTATTGACTAGTTATTAATAGTAATCAATTACGGGGTC
ATTAGTTCATAGCCCATATATGGAGTTCCGCGTTACATAACTTACGGTAAATGGCCCGCCTGGCTGACCG
CCCAACGACCCCCGCCCATTGACGTCAATAATGACGTATGTTCCCATAGTAACGCCAATAGGGACTTTCC
ATTGACGTCAATGGGTGGAGTATTTACGGTAAACTGCCCACTTGGCAGTACATCAAGTGTATCATATGCC
AAGTACGCCCCCTATTGACGTCAATGACGGTAAATGGCCCGCCTGGCATTATGCCCAGTACATGACCTTA
TGGGACTTTCCTACTTGGCAGTACATCTACGTATTAGTCATCGCTATTACCATGGTGATGCGGTTTTGGC
AGTACATCAATGGGCGTGGATAGCGGTTTGACTCACGGGGATTTCCAAGTCTCCACCCCATTGACGTCAA
TGGGAGTTTGTTTTGGCACCAAAATCAACGGGACTTTCCAAAATGTCGTAACAACTCCGCCCCATTGACG
CAAATGGGCGGTAGGCGTGTACGGTGGGAGGTCTATATAAGCAGAGCTCTCCCTATCAGTGATAGAGATC
TCCCTATCAGTGATAGAGATCGTCGACGAGCTCGTTTAGTGAACCGTCAGATCGCCTGGAGACGCCATCC
ACGCTGTTTTGACCTCCATAGAAGACACCGGGACCGATCCAGCCTCCGGACTCTAGCGTTTAAACTTAAG
CTTGGTACCGAGCTCGGATCCACTAGTCCAGTGTGGTGGAATTCTGCAGATATCACCACCGCCAGCTCCT
CCCTGGCCAAGGACACTTCATCGACCGGTGAGAACCTGTACTTCCAGCTAATGGGCTGCACGTTGAGCGC
CGAAGACAAGGCGGCAGTGGAGCGAAGCAAGATGATCGACCGCAACTTACGGGAGGACGGGGAAAAAGCG
GCCAAAGAAGTGAAGCTGCTGCTACTCGGTGCTGGAGAATCTGGTAAAAGCACCATTGTGAAACAGATGA
AAATCATTCATGAGGATGGCTATTCAGAGGATGAATGTAAACAATATAAAGTAGTTGTCTACAGCAATAC
TATACAGTCCATCATTGCAATCATAAGAGCCATGGGACGGCTAAAGATTGACTTTGGGGAAGCTTCTGGT
GGTGGTGGATCCATGGCTTCCAAGGTGTACGACCCCGAGCAACGCAAACGCATGATCACTGGGCCTCAGT
GGTGGGCTCGCTGCAAGCAAATGAACGTGCTGGACTCCTTCATCAACTACTATGATTCCGAGAAGCACGC
CGAGAACGCCGTGATTTTTCTGCATGGTAACGCTACCTCCAGCTACCTGTGGAGGCACGTCGTGCCTCAC
ATCGAGCCCGTGGCTAGATGCATCATCCCTGATCTGATCGGAATGGGTAAGTCCGGCAAGAGCGGGAATG
GCTCATATCGCCTCCTGGATCACTACAAGTACCTCACCGCTTGGTTCGAGCTGCTGAACCTTCCAAAGAA
AATCATCTTTGTGGGCCACGACTGGGGGGCTGCTCTGGCCTTTCACTACGCCTACGAGCACCAAGACAGG
ATCAAGGCCATCGTCCATATGGAGAGTGTCGTGGACGTGATCGAGTCCTGGGACGAGTGGCCTGACATCG
AGGAGGATATCGCCCTGATCAAGAGCGAAGAGGGCGAGAAAATGGTGCTTGAGAATAACTTCTTCGTCGA
GACCGTGCTCCCAAGCAAGATCATGCGGAAACTGGAGCCTGAGGAGTTCGCTGCCTACCTGGAGCCATTC
AAGGAGAAGGGCGAGGTTAGACGGCCTACCCTCTCCTGGCCTCGCGAGATCCCTCTCGTTAAGGGAGGCA
AGCCCGACGTCGTCCAGATTGTCCGCAACTACAACGCCTACCTTCGGGCCAGCGACGATCTGCCTAAGCT
GTTCATCGAGTCCGACCCTGGGTTCTTTTCCAACGCTATTGTCGAGGGAGCTAAGAAGTTCCCTAACACC
GAGTTCGTGAAGGTGAAGGGCCTCCACTTCCTCCAGGAGGACGCTCCAGATGAAATGGGTAAGTACATCA
AGAGCTTCGTGGAGCGCGTGCTGAAGAACGAGCAGAGCGGAGGAGGCGGCAGTGCCAGGGCAGATGATGC
CCGGCAATTATTTGTTTTAGCTGGCAGTGCTGAAGAAGGAGTCATGACTCCAGAACTAGCAGGAGTGATT
AAACGGTTATGGCGAGATGGTGGGGTACAAGCTTGCTTCAGCAGATCCAGGGAATATCAGCTCAATGATT
CTGCTTCATATTATCTAAATGATCTGGATAGAATATCCCAGTCTAACTACATTCCAACTCAGCAAGATGT
TCTTCGGACGAGAGTGAAGACCACAGGCATTGTAGAAACACATTTCACCTTCAAAGACCTATACTTCAAG
ATGTTTGATGTAGGTGGCCAAAGATCAGAACGAAAAAAGTGGATTCACTGTTTTGAGGGAGTGACAGCAA
TTATCTTCTGTGTGGCCCTCAGTGATTATGACCTTGTTCTGGCTGAGGACGAGGAGATGAACCGAATGCA
TGAAAGCATGAAACTGTTTGACAGCATTTGTAATAACAAATGGTTTACAGAAACTTCAATCATTCTCTTC
CTTAACAAGAAAGACCTTTTTGAGGAAAAAATAAAGAGGAGTCCGTTAACTATCTGTTATCCAGAATACA
CAGGTTCCAATACATATGAAGAGGCAGCTGCCTATATTCAATGCCAGTTTGAAGATCTGAACAGAAGAAA
AGATACCAAGGAGATCTATACTCACTTCACCTGTGCCACAGACACGAAGAATGTGCAGTTTGTTTTTGAT
GCTGTTACAGATGTCATCATTAAAAACAACTTAAAGGAATGTGGACTTTATTGATAGCTCGAGTCTAGAG
GGCCCGTTTAAACCCGCTGATCAGCCTCGACTGTGCCTTCTAGTTGCCAGCCATCTGTTGTTTGCCCCTC
CCCCGTGCCTTCCTTGACCCTGGAAGGTGCCACTCCCACTGTCCTTTCCTAATAAAATGAGGAAATTGCA
TCGCATTGTCTGAGTAGGTGTCATTCTATTCTGGGGGGTGGGGTGGGGCAGGACAGCAAGGGGGAGGATT
GGGAAGACAATAGCAGGCATGCTGGGGATGCGGTGGGCTCTATGGCTTCTGAGGCGGAAAGAACCAGCTG
GGGCTCTAGGGGGTATCCCC
[124 nt withheld, positions 3451-3574]
C
[91 nt withheld, positions 3576-3666]
AGGGTGATGGTTCACGTACCTAGAAGTTCCTATTCCGAAGTTCCTATTCTCTAGAAAGTATAGGAACTTC
CTTGGCCAAAAAGCCTGAACTCACCGCGACGTCTGTCGAGAAGTTTCTGATCGAAAAGTTCGACAGCGTC
TCCGACCTGATGCAGCTCTCGGAGGGCGAAGAATCTCGTGCTTTCAGCTTCGATGTAGGAGGGCGTGGAT
ATGTCCTGCGGGTAAATAGCTGCGCCGATGGTTTCTACAAAGATCGTTATGTTTATCGGCACTTTGCATC
GGCCGCGCTCCCGATTCCGGAAGTGCTTGACATTGGGGAATTCAGCGAGAGCCTGACCTATTGCATCTCC
CGCCGTGCACAGGGTGTCACGTTGCAAGACCTGCCTGAAACCGAACTGCCCGCTGTTCTGCAGCCGGTCG
CGGAGGCCATGGATGCGATCGCTGCGGCCGATCTTAGCCAGACGAGCGGGTTCGGCCCATTCGGACCGCA
AGGAATCGGTCAATACACTACATGGCGTGATTTCATATGCGCGATTGCTGATCCCCATGTGTATCACTGG
CAAACTGTGATGGACGACACCGTCAGTGCGTCCGTCGCGCAGGCTCTCGATGAGCTGATGCTTTGGGCCG
AGGACTGCCCCGAAGTCCGGCACCTCGTGCACGCGGATTTCGGCTCCAACAATGTCCTGACGGACAATGG
CCGCATAACAGCGGTCATTGACTGGAGCGAGGCGATGTTCGGGGATTCCCAATACGAGGTCGCCAACATC
TTCTTCTGGAGGCCGTGGTTGGCTTGTATGGAGCAGCAGACGCGCTACTTCGAGCGGAGGCATCCGGAGC
TTGCAGGATCGCCGCGGCTCCGGGCGTATATGCTCCGCATTGGTCTTGACCAACTCTATCAGAGCTTGGT
TGACGGCAATTTCGATGATGCAGCTTGGGCGCAGGGTCGATGCGACGCAATCGTCCGATCCGGAGCCGGG
ACTGTCGGGCGTACACAAATCGCCCGCAGAAGCGCGGCCGTCTGGACCGATGGCTGTGTAGAAGTACTCG
CCGATAGTGGAAACCGACGCCCCAGCACTCGTCCGAGGGCAAAGGAATAGCACGTACTACGAGATTTCGA
TTCCACCGCCGCCTTCTATGAAAGGTTGGGCTTCGGAATCGTTTTCCGGGACGCCGGCTGGATGATCCTC
CAGCGCGGGGATCTCATGCTGGAGTTCTTCGCCCACCCCAACTTGTTTATTGCAGCTTATAATGGTTACA
AATAAAGCAATAGCATCACAAATTTCACAAATAAAGCATTTTTTTCACTGCATTCTAGTTGTGGTTTGTC
CAAACTCATCAATGTATCTTATCATGTCTGTATACCGTCGACCTCTAGCTAGAGCTTGGCGTAATCATGG
TCATAGCTGTTTCCTGTGTGAAATTGTTATCCGCTCACAATTCCACACAACATACGAGCCGGAAGCATAA
AGTGTAAAGCCTGGGGTGCCTAATGAGTGAGCTAACTCACATTAATTGCGTTGCGCTCACTGCCCGCTTT
CCAGTCGGGAAACCTGTCGTGCCAGCTGCATTAATGAATCGGCCAACGCGCGGGGAGAGGCGGTTTGCGT
ATTGGGCGCTCTTCCGCTTCCTCGCTCACTGACTCGCTGCGCTCGGTCGTTCGGCTGCGGCGAGCGGTAT
CAGCTCACTCAAAGGCGGTAATACGGTTATCCACAGAATCAGGGGATAACGCAGGAAAGAACATGTGAGC
AAAAGGCCAGCAAAAGGCCAGGAACCGTAAAAAGGCCGCGTTGCTGGCGTTTTTCCATAGGCTCCGCCCC
CCTGACGAGCATCACAAAAATCGACGCTCAAGTCAGAGGTGGCGAAACCCGACAGGACTATAAAGATACC
AGGCGTTTCCCCCTGGAAGCTCCCTCGTGCGCTCTCCTGTTCCGACCCTGCCGCTTACCGGATACCTGTC
CGCCTTTCTCCCTTCGGGAAGCGTGGCGCTTTCTCATAGCTCACGCTGTAGGTATCTCAGTTCGGTGTAG
GTCGTTCGCTCCAAGCTGGGCTGTGTGCACGAACCCCCCGTTCAGCCCGACCGCTGCGCCTTATCCGGTA
ACTATCGTCTTGAGTCCAACCCGGTAAGACACGACTTATCGCCACTGGCAGCAGCCACTGGTAACAGGAT
TAGCAGAGCGAGGTATGTAGGCGGTGCTACAGAGTTCTTGAAGTGGTGGCCTAACTACGGCTACACTAGA
AGAACAGTATTTGGTATCTGCGCTCTGCTGAAGCCAGTTACCTTCGGAAAAAGAGTTGGTAGCTCTTGAT
CCGGCAAACAAACCACCGCTGGTAGCGGTGGTTTTTTTGTTTGCAAGCAGCAGATTACGCGCAGAAAAAA
AGGATCTCAAGAAGATCCTTTGATCTTTTCTACGGGGTCTGACGCTCAGTGGAACGAAAACTCACGTTAA
GGGATTTTGGTCATGAGATTATCAAAAAGGATCTTCACCTAGATCCTTTTAAATTAAAAATGAAGTTTTA
AATCAATCTAAAGTATATATGAGTAAACTTGGTCTGACAGTTACCAATGCTTAATCAGTGAGGCACCTAT
CTCAGCGATCTGTCTATTTCGTTCATCCATAGTTGCCTGACTCCCCGTCGTGTAGATAACTACGATACGG
GAGGGCTTACCATCTGGCCCCAGTGCTGCAATGATACCGCGAGACCCACGCTCACCGGCTCCAGATTTAT
CAGCAATAAACCAGCCAGCCGGAAGGGCCGAGCGCAGAAGTGGTCCTGCAACTTTATCCGCCTCCATCCA
GTCTATTAATTGTTGCCGGGAAGCTAGAGTAAGTAGTTCGCCAGTTAATAGTTTGCGCAACGTTGTTGCC
ATTGCTACAGGCATCGTGGTGTCACGCTCGTCGTTTGGTATGGCTTCATTCAGCTCCGGTTCCCAACGAT
CAAGGCGAGTTACATGATCCCCCATGTTGTGCAAAAAAGCGGTTAGCTCCTTCGGTCCTCCGATCGTTGT
CAGAAGTAAGTTGGCCGCAGTGTTATCACTCATGGTTATGGCAGCACTGCATAATTCTCTTACTGTCATG
CCATCCGTAAGATGCTTTTCTGTGACTGGTGAGTACTCAACCAAGTCATTCTGAGAATAGTGTATGCGGC
GACCGAGTTGCTCTTGCCCGGCGTCAATACGGGATAATACCGCGCCACATAGCAGAACTTTAAAAGTGCT
CATCATTGGAAAACGTTCTTCGGGGCGAAAACTCTCAAGGATCTTACCGCTGTTGAGATCCAGTTCGATG
TAACCCACTCGTGCACCCAACTGATCTTCAGCATCTTTTACTTTCACCAGCGTTTCTGGGTGAGCAAAAA
CAGGAAGGCAAAATGCCGCAAAAAAGGGAATAAGGGCGACACGGAAATGTTGAATACTCATACTCTTCCT
TTTTCAATATTATTGAAGCATTTATCAGGGTTATTGTCTCATGAGCGGATACATATTTGAATGTATTTAG
AAAAATAAACAAATAGGGGTTCCGCGCACATTTCCCCGAAAAGTGCCACCTGACGTC
